>Addgene plasmid #195778 | pENTR223-BFRF3 | addgene full sequence | sequence record 385356 | Addgene NGS Result
GTTCTTTCCTGCGTTATCCCCTGATTCTGTGGATAACCGTATTACCGCCTTTGAGTGAGCTGATACCGCT
CGCCGCAGCCGAACGACCGAGCGCAGCGAGTCAGTGAGCGAGGAAGCGGAAGAGCGCCCAATACGCAAAC
CGCCTCTCCCCGCGCGTTGGCCGATTCATTAATGCAGCTGGCACGACAGGTTTCCCGACTGGAAAGCGGG
CAGTGAGCGCAACGCAATTAATACGCGTACCGCTAGCCAGGAAGAGTTTGTAGAAACGCAAAAAGGCCAT
CCGTCAGGATGGCCTTCTGCTTAGTTTGATGCCTGGCAGTTTATGGCGGGCGTCCTGCCCGCCACCCTCC
GGGCCGTTGCTTCACAACGTTCAAATCCGCTCCCGGCGGATTTGTCCTACTCAGGAGAGCGTTCACCGAC
AAACAACAGATAAAACGAAAGGCCCAGTCTTCCGACTGAGCCTTTCGTTTTATTTGATGCCTGGCAGTTC
CCTACTCTCGCGTTAACGCTAGCATGGATGTTTTCCCAGTCACGACGTTGTAAAACGACGGCCAGTCTTA
AGCTCGGGCCCCAAATAATGATTTTATTTTGACTGATAGTGACCTGTTCGTTGCAACAAATTGATGAGCA
ATGCTTTTTTATAATGCCAACTTTGTACAAAAAAGTTGGCATGGCACGCCGGCTGCCCAAGCCCACCCTC
CAGGGGAGGCTGGAGGCGGATTTTCCAGACAGTCCCCTGCTTCCTAAATTTCAAGAGCTGAACCAGAATA
ATCTCCCCAATGATGTTTTTCGGGAGGCTCAAAGAAGTTACCTGGTATTTCTGACATCCCAGTTCTGCTA
CGAAGAGTACGTGCAGAGGACTTTTGGGGTGCCTCGGCGCCAACGCGCCATAGACAAGAGGCAGAGAGCC
AGTGTGGCTGGGGCTGGTGCTCATGCACACCTTGGCGGGTCATCCGCCACCCCCGTCCAGCAGGCTCAGG
CCGCCGCATCCGCTGGGACCGGGGCCTTGGCATCATCAGCGCCGTCCACGGCCGTAGCCCAGTCCGCGAC
CCCCTCTGTTTCTTCATCTATTAGCAGCCTCCGGGCCGCGACTTCGGGGGCGACTGCCGCCGCCTCCGCC
GCCGCAGCCGTCGATACCGGGTCAGGTGGCGGGGGACAACCCCAAGACACCGCCCCGCGCGGGGCACGTA
AGAAACAGCCAACTTTCTTGTACAAAGTTGGCATTATAAGAAAGCATTGCTTATCAATTTGTTGCAACGA
ACAGGTCACTATCAGTCAAAATAAAATCATTATTTGCCATCCAGCTGATATCCCCTATAGTGAGTCGTAT
TACATGGTCATAGCTGTTTCCTGGCAGCTCTGGCCCGTGTCTCAAAATCTCTGATGTTACATTGCACAAG
ATAAAAATATATCATCATGCCTCCTCTAGACCAGCCAGGACAGAAATGCCTCGACTTCGCTGCTACCCAA
GGTTGCCGGGTGACGCACACCGTGGAAACGGATGAAGGCACGAACCCAGTGGACATAAGCCTGTTCGGTT
CGTAAGCTGTAATGCAAGTAGCGTATGCGCTCACGCAACTGGTCCAGAACCTTGACCGAACGCAGCGGTG
GTAACGGCGCAGTGGCGGTTTTCATGGCTTGTTATGACTGTTTTTTTGGGGTACAGTCTATGCCTCGGGC
ATCCAAGCAGCAAGCGCGTTACGCCGTGGGTCGATGTTTGATGTTATGGAGCAGCAACGATGTTACGCAG
CAGGGCAGTCGCCCTAAAACAAAGTTAAACATTATGAGGGAAGCGGTGATCGCCGAAGTATCGACTCAAC
TATCAGAGGTAGTTGGCGTCATCGAGCGCCATCTCGAACCGACGTTGCTGGCCGTACATTTGTACGGCTC
CGCAGTGGATGGCGGCCTGAAGCCACACAGTGATATTGATTTGCTGGTTACGGTGACCGTAAGGCTTGAT
GAAACAACGCGGCGAGCTTTGATCAACGACCTTTTGGAAACTTCGGCTTCCCCTGGAGAGAGCGAGATTC
TCCGCGCTGTAGAAGTCACCATTGTTGTGCACGACGACATCATTCCGTGGCGTTATCCAGCTAAGCGCGA
ACTGCAATTTGGAGAATGGCAGCGCAATGACATTCTTGCAGGTATCTTCGAGCCAGCCACGATCGACATT
GATCTGGCTATCTTGCTGACAAAAGCAAGAGAACATAGCGTTGCCTTGGTAGGTCCAGCGGCGGAGGAAC
TCTTTGATCCGGTTCCTGAACAGGATCTATTTGAGGCGCTAAATGAAACCTTAACGCTATGGAACTCGCC
GCCCGACTGGGCTGGCGATGAGCGAAATGTAGTGCTTACGTTGTCCCGCATTTGGTACAGCGCAGTAACC
GGCAAAATCGCGCCGAAGGATGTCGCTGCCGACTGGGCAATGGAGCGCCTGCCGGCCCAGTATCAGCCCG
TCATACTTGAAGCTAGACAGGCTTATCTTGGACAAGAAGAAGATCGCTTGGCCTCGCGCGCAGATCAGTT
GGAAGAATTTGTCCACTACGTGAAAGGCGAGATCACCAAGGTAGTCGGCAAATAACCCTCGAGCCACCCA
TGACCAAAATCCCTTAACGTGAGTTACGCGTCGTTCCACTGAGCGTCAGACCCCGTAGAAAAGATCAAAG
GATCTTCTTGAGATCCTTTTTTTCTGCGCGTAATCTGCTGCTTGCAAACAAAAAAACCACCGCTACCAGC
GGTGGTTTGTTTGCCGGATCAAGAGCTACCAACTCTTTTTCCGAAGGTAACTGGCTTCAGCAGAGCGCAG
ATACCAAATACTGTTCTTCTAGTGTAGCCGTAGTTAGGCCACCACTTCAAGAACTCTGTAGCACCGCCTA
CATACCTCGCTCTGCTAATCCTGTTACCAGTGGCTGCTGCCAGTGGCGATAAGTCGTGTCTTACCGGGTT
GGACTCAAGACGATAGTTACCGGATAAGGCGCAGCGGTCGGGCTGAACGGGGGGTTCGTGCACACAGCCC
AGCTTGGAGCGAACGACCTACACCGAACTGAGATACCTACAGCGTGAGCTATGAGAAAGCGCCACGCTTC
CCGAAGGGAGAAAGGCGGACAGGTATCCGGTAAGCGGCAGGGTCGGAACAGGAGAGCGCACGAGGGAGCT
TCCAGGGGGAAACGCCTGGTATCTTTATAGTCCTGTCGGGTTTCGCCACCTCTGACTTGAGCGTCGATTT
TTGTGATGCTCGTCAGGGGGGCGGAGCCTATGGAAAAACGCCAGCAACGCGGCCTTTTTACGGTTCCTGG
CCTTTTGCTGGCCTTTTGCTCACAT
Features (pLannotate 1.2.2; 13 found; start..end, strand, type, name):
      1..122     +  rep_origin     RSF ori (fragment): Plasmids containing the RSF 1030 origin of replication can be propagated in E. coli cells that contain additional plasmids with compatible origins.
    124..216     +  CDS            lacI (fragment): lac repressor; lacI; The lac repressor binds to the lac operator to inhibit transcription in E. coli. This inhibition can be relieved by adding lactose or isopropyl-β-D-thiogalactopyranoside (IPTG).
    271..298     -  terminator     rrnB T2 terminator: transcription terminator T2 from the E. coli rrnB gene
    430..473     +  terminator     rrnB T1 terminator: Escherichia coli rrnB; transcription terminator T1 from the E. coli rrnB gene
    520..556     -  CDS            lacZα (fragment): LacZα fragment of β-galactosidase; lacZ fragment
    573..668     +  protein_bind   attL3: mutant version of attL; recombination site for the Gateway® LR reaction LR Clonase™
    671..1198    +  CDS            SCP: SCP_EBVB9 - Experimental evidence at protein level: Swiss-Prot protein existence level 1. Participates in the assembly of the infectious particles by decorating the outer surface of the capsid shell and thus forming a layer between the capsid and the tegument. Complexes composed of the major capsid protein and small capsomere-interacting protein/SCP assemble together in the host cytoplasm and are translocated to the nucleus, where they accumulate and participate in capsid assembly. From Epstein-Barr virus (strain B95-8) (HHV-4) (Human herpesvirus 4).
   1200..1295    -  protein_bind   attL3: mutant version of attL; recombination site for the Gateway® LR reaction LR Clonase™
   1314..1332    -  promoter       T7 promoter: promoter for bacteriophage T7 RNA polymerase
   1522..1545    +  promoter       Pc promoter (fragment): intI1 (promoter lies within the coding sequence); class 1 integron promoter
   1721..1777    +  CDS            GmR (fragment): gentamycin acetyltransferase; aacC1; confers resistance to gentamycin
   1784..2575    +  CDS            SmR: aminoglycoside adenylyltransferase (Murphy, 1985); aadA; confers resistance to spectinomycin and streptomycin
   2668..3256    +  rep_origin     ori: high-copy-number ColE1/pMB1/pBR322/pUC origin of replication
