[The description below was written by a language model from this plasmid's Addgene catalogue record and pLannotate feature annotations shown in this document.]
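Description:
pENTR223-BFRF3 is a Gateway entry clone built on the pENTR223.1 backbone, carrying the Epstein-Barr virus open reading frame BFRF3. It is a small bacterial plasmid (the sequenced record is about 3.3 kb) that is maintained in E. coli at high copy number through a ColE1/pUC-type origin. Selection is with spectinomycin, conferred by an aadA aminoglycoside adenylyltransferase (SmR) gene, which appears to lie downstream of a class 1 integron Pc promoter fragment. The automated annotation also reports short fragments of an RSF origin, lacI, lacZα and a gentamicin resistance gene. These are partial matches and are probably backbone remnants rather than functional elements.

The insert is annotated as the small capsomere-interacting protein (SCP) of EBV strain B95-8. This protein decorates the outer surface of the capsid shell and takes part in capsid assembly together with the major capsid protein. The coding sequence is flanked on both sides by attL-type Gateway recombination sites. The annotation tool labels both as attL3, although an entry clone would normally carry two distinct attL sites to give directional transfer, so the exact site identities cannot be confirmed from the table alone. rrnB T1 and T2 terminators sit upstream of the cassette and shield it from read-through transcription. A T7 promoter lies just beyond the downstream att site, pointing back toward the insert.

The plasmid has no expression promoter oriented to drive the ORF, so it is not itself an expression vector. It serves as a donor for moving BFRF3 by LR recombination into destination vectors of choice. The associated publication concerns maps of EBV–EBV and EBV–human protein interactions, which is consistent with use in systematic screening of that kind.
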