Addgene plasmid #195778: pENTR223-BFRF3
Purpose: Gateway Entry Clone of Epstein-Barr virus BFRF3
Depositing lab: Eric Johannsen. Depositing organization: Brigham and Women's Hospital. Publication: Epstein-Barr virus and virus human protein interaction maps. Calderwood MA, Venkatesan K, Xing L, Chase MR, Vazquez A, Holthaus AM, Ewence AE, Li N, Hirozane-Kishikawa T, Hill DE, Vidal M, Kieff E, Johannsen E. Proc Natl Acad Sci U S A. 2007 May 1;104(18):7606-11. doi: 10.1073/pnas.0702332104. Epub 2007 Apr 19. PubMed 17446270.
Backbone
  Vector backbone: pENTR223.1
  Backbone manufacturer: Invitrogen
  Backbone size w/o insert (bp): 2875
  Vector type: Gateway Entry Vector
Growth in bacteria
  Bacterial resistance: Spectinomycin, 50 μg/mL
  Growth temperature: 37°C
  Growth strain: DH5alpha
  Copy number: High Copy
Gene/Insert
  Gene/Insert name: BFRF3
  Species: Epstein-Barr virus
  Cloning method: Gateway Cloning
Terms and licenses: Academic/Nonprofit Terms; Industry Terms: Not Available to Industry
How to cite: pENTR223-BFRF3 was a gift from Eric Johannsen (Addgene plasmid # 195778 ; http://n2t.net/addgene:195778 ; RRID:Addgene_195778)
